Addgene plasmid #223108: pCBh-T7-SpCas9(MRRWYR)-P2A-mTagBFP2(RAS3598)
Purpose: pCBh Human expression plasmid for SpCas9 enzyme with MRRWYR amino acids at positions 1135,1136,1218,1219,1335,T1337 with C-term BPNLS-P2A-mTagBFP2
Depositing lab: Benjamin Kleinstiver. Depositing organization: Massachusetts General Hospital. Publication: Custom CRISPR-Cas9 PAM variants via scalable engineering and machine learning. Silverstein RA, Kim N, Kroell AS, Walton RT, Delano J, Butcher RM, Pacesa M, Smith BK, Christie KA, Ha LL, Meis RJ, Clark AB, Spinner AD, Lazzarotto CR, Li Y, Matsubara A, Urbina EO, Dahl GA, Correia BE, Marks DS, Tsai SQ, Pinello L, De Ravin SS, Liu Q, Kleinstiver BP. Nature. 2025 Apr 22. doi: 10.1038/s41586-025-09021-y. PubMed 40262634.
Backbone
  Vector backbone: pCMV-T7-SpCas9-P2A-EGFP (RTW3027)
  Backbone manufacturer: Benjamin Kleinstiver, Addgene plasmid #139987
  Vector type: Mammalian Expression, CRISPR
Growth in bacteria
  Bacterial resistance: Ampicillin, 100 μg/mL
  Growth temperature: 37°C
  Growth strain: DH5alpha
  Copy number: High Copy
Gene/Insert
  Gene/Insert name: human codon optimized nuclease SpCas9(MRRWYR)-P2A-mTagBFP2 (alt names: RAS3598; SpCas9(MRRWYR)-P2A-mTagBFP2)
  Species: Synthetic
  Mutation: SpCas9(MRRWYR)=D1135M, S1136R, G1218R, E1219W, R1335Y, T1337R
  Promoter: CMV and T7
  Tag / fusion protein: BPNLS-3xFLAG-P2A-mTagBFP2 (C terminal on insert)
  Cloning method: Gibson Cloning
  Sequencing primers: 5′ oBK6928-CCAAGTCTCCACCCCATTGACG; 3′ oBK219-GGGAGTGGCACCTTCCAGGGTC
Terms and licenses: Academic/Nonprofit Terms; Industry Terms: Not Available to Industry
How to cite: pCBh-T7-SpCas9(MRRWYR)-P2A-mTagBFP2(RAS3598) was a gift from Benjamin Kleinstiver (Addgene plasmid # 223108 ; http://n2t.net/addgene:223108 ; RRID:Addgene_223108)
