[The description below was written by a language model from this plasmid's Addgene catalogue record and pLannotate feature annotations shown in this document.]
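Description:
pCBh-T7-SpCas9(MRRWYR)-P2A-mTagBFP2 (RAS3598) is an 8.6 kb mammalian expression plasmid for a PAM-altered variant of Streptococcus pyogenes Cas9. It was built by Gibson cloning from the pCMV-T7-SpCas9-P2A-EGFP backbone. It is maintained in E. coli as a high-copy plasmid through a ColE1/pUC-type origin and is selected with ampicillin via the β-lactamase gene. Short remnants of lac regulatory elements, a pBluescript polylinker, an SV40 promoter and a bom site are also annotated, and appear to be backbone leftovers with no stated role.

The payload is a single human codon-optimized open reading frame encoding nuclease SpCas9 with six substitutions (D1135M, S1136R, G1218R, E1219W, R1335Y, T1337R). These positions give the "MRRWYR" name. According to the record, the C terminus carries a bipartite nuclear localization signal and a 3xFLAG epitope, followed by a P2A peptide and mTagBFP2. Ribosomal skipping at P2A releases the blue fluorescent protein separately, so it can serve as a marker for transfected, Cas9-expressing cells. A bGH polyadenylation signal terminates the transcript.

The catalogue lists the promoter as "CMV and T7". The plasmid name and the feature table instead indicate a CBh arrangement: CMV enhancer, chicken β-actin promoter and a hybrid CBA/MVM intron. The T7 promoter implied by the name, which would permit in vitro transcription, is not annotated in the table, and neither are the NLS and P2A. No guide RNA cassette is annotated, so the guide would have to be supplied separately. The associated work concerns engineering custom Cas9 PAM specificities, and the construct suits testing this variant's editing activity in human cells.
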