Features (pLannotate 1.2.2; 18 found; start..end, strand, type, name):
    171..1031    -  CDS            AmpR: β-lactamase; bla; confers resistance to ampicillin, carbenicillin, and related antibiotics
   1032..1136    -  promoter       AmpR promoter: bla
   1207..1251    -  misc_feature   bom (fragment): basis of mobility region from pBR322
   1420..1705    +  enhancer       CMV enhancer: human cytomegalovirus immediate early enhancer; contains an 18-bp deletion relative to the standard CMV enhancer
   1707..1986    +  promoter       chicken β-actin promoter: No description available
   1987..2214    +  intron         hybrid intron: hybrid between chicken β-actin (CBA) and minute virus of mice (MMV) introns (Gray et al., 2011)
   2232..3950    +  CDS            Cas9(N): N-terminal portion of Streptococcus pyogenes Cas9 (Zetsche et al., 2015)
   3837..6335    +  CDS            Cas9(C): C-terminal portion of Streptococcus pyogenes Cas9 (Zetsche et al., 2015)
   6423..6488    +  CDS            3xFLAG: three tandem FLAG® epitope tags, followed by an enterokinase cleavage site
   6564..7274    +  CDS            mTagBFP2: mTagBFP2 is a basic (constitutively fluorescent) blue fluorescent protein published in 2011, derived from Entacmaea quadricolor. It is reported to be a very rapidly-maturing monomer with very low acid sensitivity.
   7329..7553    +  polyA_signal   bGH poly(A) signal: bovine growth hormone polyadenylation signal
   7557..7578    +  promoter       SV40 promoter (fragment): SV40 enhancer and early promoter
   7583..7599    +  misc_feature   MCS (fragment): pBluescript multiple cloning site
   7648..7664    -  protein_bind   lac operator: The lac repressor binds to the lac operator to inhibit transcription in E. coli. This inhibition can be relieved by adding lactose or isopropyl-β-D-thiogalactopyranoside (IPTG). lac repressor encoded by lacI
   7672..7702    -  promoter       lac promoter: promoter for the E. coli lac operon
   7717..7738    -  protein_bind   CAP binding site: CAP binding activates transcription in the presence of cAMP. E. coli catabolite activator protein
   7751..7843    -  CDS            lacI (fragment): lac repressor; lacI; The lac repressor binds to the lac operator to inhibit transcription in E. coli. This inhibition can be relieved by adding lactose or isopropyl-β-D-thiogalactopyranoside (IPTG).
   8026..8614    -  rep_origin     ori: high-copy-number ColE1/pMB1/pBR322/pUC origin of replication
>Addgene plasmid #223108 | pCBh-T7-SpCas9(MRRWYR)-P2A-mTagBFP2(RAS3598) | addgene full sequence | sequence record 447631 | Addgene NGS Result
GAAGATCCTTTGATCTTTTCTACGGGGTCTGACGCTCAGTGGAACGAAAACTCACGTTAAGGGATTTTGG
TCATGAGATTATCAAAAAGGATCTTCACCTAGATCCTTTTAAATTAAAAATGAAGTTTTAAATCAATCTA
AAGTATATATGAGTAAACTTGGTCTGACAGTTACCAATGCTTAATCAGTGAGGCACCTATCTCAGCGATC
TGTCTATTTCGTTCATCCATAGTTGCCTGACTCCCCGTCGTGTAGATAACTACGATACGGGAGGGCTTAC
CATCTGGCCCCAGTGCTGCAATGATACCGCGAGACCCACGCTCACCGGCTCCAGATTTATCAGCAATAAA
CCAGCCAGCCGGAAGGGCCGAGCGCAGAAGTGGTCCTGCAACTTTATCCGCCTCCATCCAGTCTATTAAT
TGTTGCCGGGAAGCTAGAGTAAGTAGTTCGCCAGTTAATAGTTTGCGCAACGTTGTTGCCATTGCTACAG
GCATCGTGGTGTCACGCTCGTCGTTTGGTATGGCTTCATTCAGCTCCGGTTCCCAACGATCAAGGCGAGT
TACATGATCCCCCATGTTGTGCAAAAAAGCGGTTAGCTCCTTCGGTCCTCCGATCGTTGTCAGAAGTAAG
TTGGCCGCAGTGTTATCACTCATGGTTATGGCAGCACTGCATAATTCTCTTACTGTCATGCCATCCGTAA
GATGCTTTTCTGTGACTGGTGAGTACTCAACCAAGTCATTCTGAGAATAGTGTATGCGGCGACCGAGTTG
CTCTTGCCCGGCGTCAATACGGGATAATACCGCGCCACATAGCAGAACTTTAAAAGTGCTCATCATTGGA
AAACGTTCTTCGGGGCGAAAACTCTCAAGGATCTTACCGCTGTTGAGATCCAGTTCGATGTAACCCACTC
GTGCACCCAACTGATCTTCAGCATCTTTTACTTTCACCAGCGTTTCTGGGTGAGCAAAAACAGGAAGGCA
AAATGCCGCAAAAAAGGGAATAAGGGCGACACGGAAATGTTGAATACTCATACTCTTCCTTTTTCAATAT
TATTGAAGCATTTATCAGGGTTATTGTCTCATGAGCGGATACATATTTGAATGTATTTAGAAAAATAAAC
AAATAGGGGTTCCGCGCACATTTCCCCGAAAAGTGCCACCTGACGTCGACGGATCGGGAGATCGATCTCC
CGATCCCCTAGGGTCGACTCTCAGTACAATCTGCTCTGATGCCGCATAGTTAAGCCAGTATCTGCTCCCT
GCTTGTGTGTTGGAGGTCGCTGAGTAGTGCGCGAGCAAAATTTAAGCTACAACAAGGCAAGGCTTGACCG
ACAATTGCATGAAGAATCTGCTTAGGGTTAGGCGTTTTGCGCTGCTTCGCGATGTACGGGCCAGATATAC
GCGTCTAGATCAGGGTACCCGTTACATAACTTACGGTAAATGGCCCGCCTGGCTGACCGCCCAACGACCC
CCGCCCATTGACGTCAATAGTAACGCCAATAGGGACTTTCCATTGACGTCAATGGGTGGAGTATTTACGG
TAAACTGCCCACTTGGCAGTACATCAAGTGTATCATATGCCAAGTACGCCCCCTATTGACGTCAATGACG
GTAAATGGCCCGCCTGGCATTGTGCCCAGTACATGACCTTATGGGACTTTCCTACTTGGCAGTACATCTA
CGTATTAGTCATCGCTATTACCATGGTCGAGGTGAGCCCCACGTTCTGCTTCACTCTCCCCATCTCCCCC
CCCTCCCCACCCCCAATTTTGTATTTATTTATTTTTTAATTATTTTGTGCAGCGATGGGGGCGGGGGGGG
GGGGGGGGGGCGCGCGCCGGGGGGGGGGGGGSGGGGSGRGGGGSGGGGSGGGGSGAGGCGGAGAGGTGCG
GCGGCAGCCAATCAGAGCGGCGCGCTCCGAAAGTTTCCTTTTATGGCGAGGCGGCGGCGGCGGCGGCCCT
ATAAAAAGCGAAGCGCGCGGCGGGCGGGAGTCGCTGCGCGCTGCCTTCGCCCCGTGCCCCGCTCCGCCGC
CGCCTCGCGCCGCCCGCCCCGGCTCTGACTGACCGCGTTACTCCCACAGGTGAGCGGGCGGGACGGCCCT
TCTCCTCCGGGCTGTAATTAGCTGAGCAAGAGGTAAGGGTTTAAGGGATGGTTGGTTGGTGGGGTATTAA
TGTTTAATTACCTGGAGCACCTGCCTGAAATCACTTTTTTTCAGGTTGGACCGGCGCCACCATGGACAAG
AAGTACAGCATCGGCCTGGACATCGGCACCAACTCTGTGGGCTGGGCCGTGATCACCGACGAGTACAAGG
TGCCCAGCAAGAAATTCAAGGTGCTGGGCAACACCGACCGGCACAGCATCAAGAAGAACCTGATCGGAGC
CCTGCTGTTCGACAGCGGCGAAACAGCCGAGGCCACCCGGCTGAAGAGAACCGCCAGAAGAAGATACACC
AGACGGAAGAACCGGATCTGCTATCTGCAAGAGATCTTCAGCAACGAGATGGCCAAGGTGGACGACAGCT
TCTTCCACAGACTGGAAGAGTCCTTCCTGGTGGAAGAGGATAAGAAGCACGAGCGGCACCCCATCTTCGG
CAACATCGTGGACGAGGTGGCCTACCACGAGAAGTACCCCACCATCTACCACCTGAGAAAGAAACTGGTG
GACAGCACCGACAAGGCCGACCTGCGGCTGATCTATCTGGCCCTGGCCCACATGATCAAGTTCCGGGGCC
ACTTCCTGATCGAGGGCGACCTGAACCCCGACAACAGCGACGTGGACAAGCTGTTCATCCAGCTGGTGCA
GACCTACAACCAGCTGTTCGAGGAAAACCCCATCAACGCCAGCGGCGTGGACGCCAAGGCCATCCTGTCT
GCCAGACTGAGCAAGAGCAGACGGCTGGAAAATCTGATCGCCCAGCTGCCCGGCGAGAAGAAGAATGGCC
TGTTCGGAAACCTGATTGCCCTGAGCCTGGGCCTGACCCCCAACTTCAAGAGCAACTTCGACCTGGCCGA
GGATGCCAAACTGCAGCTGAGCAAGGACACCTACGACGACGACCTGGACAACCTGCTGGCCCAGATCGGC
GACCAGTACGCCGACCTGTTTCTGGCCGCCAAGAACCTGTCCGACGCCATCCTGCTGAGCGACATCCTGA
GAGTGAACACCGAGATCACCAAGGCCCCCCTGAGCGCCTCTATGATCAAGAGATACGACGAGCACCACCA
GGACCTGACCCTGCTGAAAGCTCTCGTGCGGCAGCAGCTGCCTGAGAAGTACAAAGAGATTTTCTTCGAC
CAGAGCAAGAACGGCTACGCCGGCTACATTGACGGCGGAGCCAGCCAGGAAGAGTTCTACAAGTTCATCA
AGCCCATCCTGGAAAAGATGGACGGCACCGAGGAACTGCTCGTGAAGCTGAACAGAGAGGACCTGCTGCG
GAAGCAGCGGACCTTCGACAACGGCAGCATCCCCCACCAGATCCACCTGGGAGAGCTGCACGCCATTCTG
CGGCGGCAGGAAGATTTTTACCCATTCCTGAAGGACAACCGGGAAAAGATCGAGAAGATCCTGACCTTCC
GCATCCCCTACTACGTGGGCCCTCTGGCCAGGGGAAACAGCAGATTCGCCTGGATGACCAGAAAGAGCGA
GGAAACCATCACCCCCTGGAACTTCGAGGAAGTGGTGGACAAGGGCGCTTCCGCCCAGAGCTTCATCGAG
CGGATGACCAACTTCGATAAGAACCTGCCCAACGAGAAGGTGCTGCCCAAGCACAGCCTGCTGTACGAGT
ACTTCACCGTGTATAACGAGCTGACCAAAGTGAAATACGTGACCGAGGGAATGAGAAAGCCCGCCTTCCT
GAGCGGCGAGCAGAAAAAGGCCATCGTGGACCTGCTGTTCAAGACCAACCGGAAAGTGACCGTGAAGCAG
CTGAAAGAGGACTACTTCAAGAAAATCGAGTGCTTCGACTCCGTGGAAATCTCCGGCGTGGAAGATCGGT
TCAACGCCTCCCTGGGCACATACCACGATCTGCTGAAAATTATCAAGGACAAGGACTTCCTGGACAATGA
GGAAAACGAGGACATTCTGGAAGATATCGTGCTGACCCTGACACTGTTTGAGGACAGAGAGATGATCGAG
GAACGGCTGAAAACCTATGCCCACCTGTTCGACGACAAAGTGATGAAGCAGCTGAAGCGGCGGAGATACA
CCGGCTGGGGCAGGCTGAGCCGGAAGCTGATCAACGGCATCCGGGACAAGCAGTCCGGCAAGACAATCCT
GGATTTCCTGAAGTCCGACGGCTTCGCCAACAGAAACTTCATGCAGCTGATCCACGACGACAGCCTGACC
TTTAAAGAGGACATCCAGAAAGCCCAGGTGTCCGGCCAGGGCGATAGCCTGCACGAGCACATTGCCAATC
TGGCCGGCAGCCCCGCCATTAAGAAGGGCATCCTGCAGACAGTGAAGGTGGTGGACGAGCTCGTGAAAGT
GATGGGCCGGCACAAGCCCGAGAACATCGTGATCGAAATGGCCAGAGAGAACCAGACCACCCAGAAGGGA
CAGAAGAACAGCCGCGAGAGAATGAAGCGGATCGAAGAGGGCATCAAAGAGCTGGGCAGCCAGATCCTGA
AAGAACACCCCGTGGAAAACACCCAGCTGCAGAACGAGAAGCTGTACCTGTACTACCTGCAGAATGGGCG
GGATATGTACGTGGACCAGGAACTGGACATCAACCGGCTGTCCGACTACGATGTGGACCATATCGTGCCT
CAGAGCTTTCTGAAGGACGACTCCATCGACAACAAGGTGCTGACCAGAAGCGACAAGAACCGGGGCAAGA
GCGACAACGTGCCCTCCGAAGAGGTCGTGAAGAAGATGAAGAACTACTGGCGGCAGCTGCTGAACGCCAA
GCTGATTACCCAGAGAAAGTTCGACAATCTGACCAAGGCCGAGAGAGGCGGCCTGAGCGAACTGGATAAG
GCCGGCTTCATCAAGAGACAGCTGGTGGAAACCCGGCAGATCACAAAGCACGTGGCACAGATCCTGGACT
CCCGGATGAACACTAAGTACGACGAGAATGACAAGCTGATCCGGGAAGTGAAAGTGATCACCCTGAAGTC
CAAGCTGGTGTCCGATTTCCGGAAGGATTTCCAGTTTTACAAAGTGCGCGAGATCAACAACTACCACCAC
GCCCACGACGCCTACCTGAACGCCGTCGTGGGAACCGCCCTGATCAAAAAGTACCCTAAGCTGGAAAGCG
AGTTCGTGTACGGCGACTACAAGGTGTACGACGTGCGGAAGATGATCGCCAAGAGCGAGCAGGAAATCGG
CAAGGCTACCGCCAAGTACTTCTTCTACAGCAACATCATGAACTTTTTCAAGACCGAGATTACCCTGGCC
AACGGCGAGATCCGGAAGCGGCCTCTGATCGAGACAAACGGCGAAACCGGGGAGATCGTGTGGGATAAGG
GCCGGGATTTTGCCACCGTGCGGAAAGTGCTGAGCATGCCCCAAGTGAATATCGTGAAAAAGACCGAGGT
GCAGACAGGCGGCTTCAGCAAAGAGTCTATCCTGCCCAAGAGGAACAGCGATAAGCTGATCGCCAGAAAG
AAGGACTGGGACCCTAAGAAGTACGGCGGCTTCATGAGACCCACCGTGGCCTATTCTGTGCTGGTGGTGG
CCAAAGTGGAAAAGGGCAAGTCCAAGAAACTGAAGAGTGTGAAAGAGCTGCTGGGGATCACCATCATGGA
AAGAAGCAGCTTCGAGAAGAATCCCATCGACTTTCTGGAAGCCAAGGGCTACAAAGAAGTGAAAAAGGAC
CTGATCATCAAGCTGCCTAAGTACTCCCTGTTCGAGCTGGAAAACGGCCGGAAGAGAATGCTGGCCTCTG
CCAGATGGCTGCAGAAGGGAAACGAACTGGCCCTGCCCTCCAAATATGTGAACTTCCTGTACCTGGCCAG
CCACTATGAGAAGCTGAAGGGCTCCCCCGAGGATAATGAGCAGAAACAGCTGTTTGTGGAACAGCACAAG
CACTACCTGGACGAGATCATCGAGCAGATCAGCGAGTTCTCCAAGAGAGTGATCCTGGCCGACGCTAATC
TGGACAAAGTGCTGTCCGCCTACAACAAGCACCGGGATAAGCCCATCAGAGAGCAGGCCGAGAATATCAT
CCACCTGTTTACCCTGACCAATCTGGGAGCCCCTGCCGCCTTCAAGTACTTTGACACCACCATCGACCGG
AAGTACTACAGAAGCACCAAAGAGGTGCTGGACGCCACCCTGATCCACCAGAGCATCACCGGCCTGTACG
AGACACGGATCGACCTGTCTCAGCTGGGAGGCGACGGATCCGGCGGAGGCGGAAGCGGGAAAAGAACCGC
CGACGGCAGCGAATTCGAGCCCAAGAAGAAGAGGAAAGTCTCGAGCGGAGGCGACTACAAAGACCATGAC
GGTGATTATAAAGATCATGACATCGATTACAAGGATGACGATGACAAGGGAGGCGGTGGAAGCGGCGCAA
CAAACTTCTCTCTGCTGAAACAAGCCGGAGATGTCGAAGAGAATCCTGGACCGATGGTGTCTAAGGGCGA
AGAGCTGATTAAGGAGAACATGCACATGAAGCTGTACATGGAGGGCACCGTGGACAACCATCACTTCAAG
TGCACATCCGAGGGCGAAGGCAAGCCCTACGAGGGCACCCAGACCATGAGAATCAAGGTGGTCGAGGGCG
GCCCTCTCCCCTTCGCCTTCGACATCCTGGCTACTAGCTTCCTCTACGGCAGCAAGACCTTCATCAACCA
CACCCAGGGCATCCCCGACTTCTTCAAGCAGTCCTTCCCTGAGGGCTTCACATGGGAGAGAGTCACCACA
TACGAAGACGGGGGCGTGCTGACCGCTACCCAGGACACCAGCCTCCAGGACGGCTGCCTCATCTACAACG
TCAAGATCAGAGGGGTGAACTTCACATCCAACGGCCCTGTGATGCAGAAGAAAACACTCGGCTGGGAGGC
CTTCACCGAGACGCTGTACCCCGCTGACGGCGGCCTGGAAGGCAGAAACGACATGGCCCTGAAGCTCGTG
GGCGGGAGCCATCTGATCGCAAACGCCAAGACCACATATAGATCCAAGAAACCCGCTAAGAACCTCAAGA
TGCCTGGCGTCTACTATGTGGACTACAGACTGGAAAGAATCAAGGAGGCCAACAACGAGACCTACGTCGA
GCAGCACGAGGTGGCAGTGGCCAGATACTGCGACCTCCCTAGCAAACTGGGGCACAAACTTAATTGACCG
GTCATCATCACCATCACCATTGAGTTTAAACCCGCTGATCAGCCTCGACTGTGCCTTCTAGTTGCCAGCC
ATCTGTTGTTTGCCCCTCCCCCGTGCCTTCCTTGACCCTGGAAGGTGCCACTCCCACTGTCCTTTCCTAA
TAAAATGAGGAAATTGCATCGCATTGTCTGAGTAGGTGTCATTCTATTCTGGGGGGTGGGGTGGGGCAGG
ACAGCAAGGGGGAGGATTGGGAAGACAATAGCAGGCATGCTGGGGATGCGGTGGGCTCTATGGCTTCTGA
GGCGGAAAGAACCAGCTGGGGCTCGATACCGTCGACCTCTAGCTAGAGCTTGGCGTAATCATGGTCATAG
CTGTTTCCTGTGTGAAATTGTTATCCGCTCACAATTCCACACAACATACGAGCCGGAAGCATAAAGTGTA
AAGCCTAGGGTGCCTAATGAGTGAGCTAACTCACATTAATTGCGTTGCGCTCACTGCCCGCTTTCCAGTC
GGGAAACCTGTCGTGCCAGCTGCATTAATGAATCGGCCAACGCGCGGGGAGAGGCGGTTTGCGTATTGGG
CGCTCTTCCGCTTCCTCGCTCACTGACTCGCTGCGCTCGGTCGTTCGGCTGCGGCGAGCGGTATCAGCTC
ACTCAAAGGCGGTAATACGGTTATCCACAGAATCAGGGGATAACGCAGGAAAGAACATGTGAGCAAAAGG
CCAGCAAAAGGCCAGGAACCGTAAAAAGGCCGCGTTGCTGGCGTTTTTCCATAGGCTCCGCCCCCCTGAC
GAGCATCACAAAAATCGACGCTCAAGTCAGAGGTGGCGAAACCCGACAGGACTATAAAGATACCAGGCGT
TTCCCCCTGGAAGCTCCCTCGTGCGCTCTCCTGTTCCGACCCTGCCGCTTACCGGATACCTGTCCGCCTT
TCTCCCTTCGGGAAGCGTGGCGCTTTCTCATAGCTCACGCTGTAGGTATCTCAGTTCGGTGTAGGTCGTT
CGCTCCAAGCTGGGCTGTGTGCACGAACCCCCCGTTCAGCCCGACCGCTGCGCCTTATCCGGTAACTATC
GTCTTGAGTCCAACCCGGTAAGACACGACTTATCGCCACTGGCAGCAGCCACTGGTAACAGGATTAGCAG
AGCGAGGTATGTAGGCGGTGCTACAGAGTTCTTGAAGTGGTGGCCTAACTACGGCTACACTAGAAGAACA
GTATTTGGTATCTGCGCTCTGCTGAAGCCAGTTACCTTCGGAAAAAGAGTTGGTAGCTCTTGATCCGGCA
AACAAACCACCGCTGGTAGCGGTGGTTTTTTTGTTTGCAAGCAGCAGATTACGCGCAGAAAAAAAGGATC
TCAA
